>Addgene plasmid | pAc5.1B-EGFP | analyzer sequence | sequence record 9816
CTTCAAGGAATTAATTCTATATTCTAAAAACACAAATGATACTTCTAAAAAAAATCATGAATGGCATCAA
CTCTGAATCAAATCTTTGCAGATGCACCTACTTCTCATTTCCACTGTCACATCATTTTTCCAGATCTCGC
TGCCTGTTATGTGGCCCACAAACCAAGACACGTTTTATGGCCATTAAAGCTGGCTGATCGTCGCCAAACA
CCAAATACATATCAATATGTACATTCGAGAAAGAAGCGATCAAAGAAGCGTCTTCGGGCGAGTAGGAGAA
TGCGGAGGAGAAGGAGAACGAGCTGATCTAGTATCTCTCCACAATCCAATGCCAACTGACCAACTGGCCA
TATTCGGAGCAATTTGAAGCCAATTTCCATCGCCTGGCGATCGCTCCATTCTTGGCTATATGTTTTTCAC
CGTTCCCGGGGCCATTTTCAAAGACTCGTCGGTAAGATAAGATTGTGTCACTCGCTGTCTCTCTTCATTT
GTCGAAGAATGCTGAGGAATTTCGCGATGACGTCGGCGAGTATTTTGAAGAATGAGAATAATTTGTATTT
ATACGAAAATCAGTTAGTGGAATTTTCTACAAAAACATGTTATCTATAGATAATTTTGTTGCAAAATATG
TTGACTATGACAAAGATTGTATGTATATACCTTTAATGTATTCTCATTTTCTTATGTATTTATAATGGCA
ATGATGATACTGATGATATTTTAAGATGATGCCAGACCACAGGCTGATTTCTGCGTCTTTTGCCGAACGC
AGTGCATGTGCGGTTGTTGTTTTTTGGAATAGTTTCAATTTTCGGACTGTCCGCTTTGATTTCAGTTTCT
TGGCTTATTCAAAAAGCAAAGTAAAGCCAAAAAAGCGAGATGGCAATACCAAATGCGGCAAAACGGTAGT
GGAAGGAAAGGGGTGCGGGGCAGCGGAAGGAAGGGTGGGGCGGGGCGTGGCGGGGTCTGTGGCTGGGCGC
GACGTCACCGACGTTGGAGCCACTCCTTTGACCATGTGTGCGTGTGTGTATTATTCGTGTCTCGCCACTC
GCCGGTTGTTTTTTTCTTTTTATCTCGCTCTCTCTAGCGCCATCTCGTACGCATGCTCAACGCACCGCAT
GTTGCCGTGTCCTTTATGCGTCATTTTGGCTCGAAATAGGCAATTATTTAAACAAAGATTAGTCAACGAA
AACGCTAAAATAAATAAGTCTACAATATGGTTACTTATTGCCATGTGTGTGCAGCCAACGATAGCAACAA
AAGCAACAACACAGTGGCTTTCCCTCTTTCACTTTTTGTTTGCAAGCGCGTGCGAGCAAGACGGCACGAC
CGGCAAACGCAATTACGCTGACAAAGAGCAGACGAAGTTTTGGCCGAAAAACATCAAGGCGCCTGATACG
AATGCATTTGCAATAACAATTGCGATATTTAATATTGTTTATGAAGCTGTTTGACTTCAAAACACACAAA
AAAAAAAATAAAACAAATTATTTGAAAGAGAATTAGGAATCGGACAGCTTATCGTTACGGGCTAACAGCA
CACCGAGACGAAATAGCTTACCTGACGTCACAGCCTCTGGAAGAACTGCCGCCAAGCAGAGAGAGAGAGA
AAAAGAGGGAGAGCAGCTTAGACCGCATGTGCTTGTGTGTGAGGCGTCTCTCTCTTCGTCTCCTGTTTGC
GCAAACGCATAGACTGCACTGAGAAAATCGATTACCTATTTTTTATGAATGAATATTTGCACTATTACTA
TTCAAAACTATTAAGATAGCAATCACATTCAATAGCCAAATACTATACCACCTGAGCGATGCAACGAAAT
GATCAATTTGAGCAAAAATGCTGCATATTTAGGACGGCATCATTATAGAAATGCTTCTTGCTGTGTACTT
TTCTCTCGTCTGGCAGCTGTTTCGCCGTTATTGTTAAAACCGGCTTAAGTTAGGTGTGTTTTCTACGACT
AGTGATGCCCCTACTAGAAGATGTGTGTTGCACAAATGTCCCTGAATAACCAATTTGAAGTGCAGATAGC
AGTAAACGTAAGCTAATATGAATATTATTTAACTGTAATGTTTTAATATCGCTGGACATTACTAATAAAC
CCACTATAAACACATGTACATATGTATGTTTTGGCATACAATGAGTAGTTGGGGAAAAAATGTGTAAAAG
CACCGTGACCATCACAGCATAAAGATAACCAGCTGAAGTATCGAATATGAGTAACCCCCAAATTGAATCA
CATGCCGCAACTGATAGGACCCATGGAAGTACACTCTTCATGGCGATATACAAGACACACACAAGCACGA
ACACCCAGTTGCGGAGGAAATTCTCCGTAAATGAAAACCCAATCGGCGAACAATTCATACCCATATATGG
TAAAAGTTTTGAACGCGACTTGAGAGCGGAGAGCATTGCGGCTGATAAGGTTTTAGCGCTAAGCGGGCTT
TATAAAACGGGCTGCGGGACCAGTTTTCATATCACTACCGTTTGAGTTCTTGTGCTGTGTGGATACTCCT
CCCGACACAAAGCCGCTCCATCAGCCAGCAGTCGTCTAATCCAGAGACCCCGGATCGGGGTACCAACATG
GTGAGCAAGGGCGAGGAGCTGTTCACCGGGGTGGTGCCCATCCTGGTCGAGCTGGACGGCGACGTAAACG
GCCACAAGTTCAGCGTGTCCGGCGAGGGCGAGGGCGATGCCACCTACGGCAAGCTGACCCTGAAGTTCAT
CTGCACCACCGGCAAGCTGCCCGTGCCCTGGCCCACCCTCGTGACCACCCTGACCTACGGCGTGCAGTGC
TTCAGCCGCTACCCCGACCACATGAAGCAGCACGACTTCTTCAAGTCCGCCATGCCCGAAGGCTACGTCC
AGGAGCGCACCATCTTCTTCAAGGACGACGGCAACTACAAGACCCGCGCCGAGGTGAAGTTCGAGGGCGA
CACCCTGGTGAACCGCATCGAGCTGAAGGGCATCGACTTCAAGGAGGACGGCAACATCCTGGGGCACAAG
CTGGAGTACAACTACAACAGCCACAACGTCTATATCATGGCCGACAAGCAGAAGAACGGCATCAAGGTGA
ACTTCAAGATCCGCCACAACATCGAGGACGGCAGCGTGCAGCTCGCCGACCACTACCAGCAGAACACCCC
CATCGGCGACGGCCCCGTGCTGCTGCCCGACAACCACTACCTGAGCACCCAGTCCGCCCTGAGCAAAGAC
CCCAACGAGAAGCGCGATCACATGGTCCTGCTGGAGTTCGTGACCGCCGCCGGGATCACTCTCGGCATGG
ACGAGCTGTACAAGCCAAGCTTGAATTCTGCAGATATCCAGCACAGTGGCGGCCGCTCGAGTCTAGAGGG
CCCGCGGTTCGAAGGTAAGCCTATCCCTAACCCTCTCCTCGGTCTCGATTCTACGCGTACCGGTCATCAT
CACCATCACCATTGAGTTTAAACCCGCTGATCAGCCTCGACTGTGCCTTCTAAGGCCTGAGCTCGCTGAT
CAGCCTCGATCGAGGATCCAGACATGATAAGATACATTGATGAGTTTGGACAAACCACAACTAGAATGCA
GTGAAAAAAATGCTTTATTTGTGAAATTTGTGATGCTATTGCTTTATTTGTAACCATTATAAGCTGCAAT
AAACAAGTTAACAACAACAATTGCATTCATTTTATGTTTCAGGTTCAGGGGGAGGTGTGGGAGGTTTTTT
AAAGCAAGTAAAACCTCTACAAATGTGGTATGGCTGATTATGATCAGTCGACCGATGCCCTTGAGAGCCT
TCAACCCAGTCAGCTCCTTCCGGTGGGCGCGGGGCATGACTATCGTCGCCGCACTTATGACTGTCTTCTT
TATCATGCAACTCGTAGGACAGGTGCCGGCAGCGCTCTGGGTCATTTTCGGCGAGGACCGCTTTCGCTGG
AGCGCGACGATGATCGGCCTGTCGCTTGCGGTATTCGGAATCTTGCACGCCCTCGCTCAAGCCTTCGTCA
CTGGTCCCGCCACCAAACGTTTCGGCGAGAAGCAGGCCATTATCGCCGGCATGGCGGCCGACGCGCTGGG
CTACGTCTTGCTGGCGTTCGCGACGCGAGGCTGGATGGCCTTCCCCATTATGATTCTTCTCGCTTCCGGC
GGCATCGGGATGCCCGCGTTGCAGGCCATGCTGTCCAGGCAGGTAGATGACGACCATCAGGGACAGCTTC
AAGGATCGCTCGCGGCTCTTACCAGCCAGCAAAAGGCCAGGAACCGTAAAAAGGCCGCGTTGCTGGCGTT
TTTCCATAGGCTCCGCCCCCCTGACGAGCATCACAAAAATCGACGCTCAAGTCAGAGGTGGCGAAACCCG
ACAGGACTATAAAGATACCAGGCGTTTCCCCCTGGAAGCTCCCTCGTGCGCTCTCCTGTTCCGACCCTGC
CGCTTACCGGATACCTGTCCGCCTTTCTCCCTTCGGGAAGCGTGGCGCTTTCTCAATGCTCACGCTGTAG
GTATCTCAGTTCGGTGTAGGTCGTTCGCTCCAAGCTGGGCTGTGTGCACGAACCCCCCGTTCAGCCCGAC
CGCTGCGCCTTATCCGGTAACTATCGTCTTGAGTCCAACCCGGTAAGACACGACTTATCGCCACTGGCAG
CAGCCACTGGTAACAGGATTAGCAGAGCGAGGTATGTAGGCGGTGCTACAGAGTTCTTGAAGTGGTGGCC
TAACTACGGCTACACTAGAAGGACAGTATTTGGTATCTGCGCTCTGCTGAAGCCAGTTACCTTCGGAAAA
AGAGTTGGTAGCTCTTGATCCGGCAAACAAACCACCGCTGGTAGCGGTGGTTTTTTTGTTTGCAAGCAGC
AGATTACGCGCAGAAAAAAAGGATCTCAAGAAGATCCTTTGATCTTTTCTACGGGGTCTGACGCTCAGTG
GAACGAAAACTCACGTTAAGGGATTTTGGTCATGAGATTATCAAAAAGGATCTTCACCTAGATCCTTTTA
AATTAAAAATGAAGTTTTAAATCAATCTAAAGTATATATGAGTAAACTTGGTCTGACAGTTACCAATGCT
TAATCAGTGAGGCACCTATCTCAGCGATCTGTCTATTTCGTTCATCCATAGTTGCCTGACTCCCCGTCGT
GTAGATAACTACGATACGGGAGGGCTTACCATCTGGCCCCAGTGCTGCAATGATACCGCGAGACCCACGC
TCACCGGCTCCAGATTTATCAGCAATAAACCAGCCAGCCGGAAGGGCCGAGCGCAGAAGTGGTCCTGCAA
CTTTATCCGCCTCCATCCAGTCTATTAATTGTTGCCGGGAAGCTAGAGTAAGTAGTTCGCCAGTTAATAG
TTTGCGCAACGTTGTTGCCATTGCTGCAGGCATCGTGGTGTCACGCTCGTCGTTTGGTATGGCTTCATTC
AGCTCCGGTTCCCAACGATCAAGGCGAGTTACATGATCCCCCATGTTGTGCAAAAAAGCGGTTAGCTCCT
TCGGTCCTCCGATCGTTGTCAGAAGTAAGTTGGCCGCAGTGTTATCACTCATGGTTATGGCAGCACTGCA
TAATTCTCTTACTGTCATGCCATCCGTAAGATGCTTTTCTGTGACTGGTGAGTACTCAACCAAGTCATTC
TGAGAATAGTGTATGCGGCGACCGAGTTGCTCTTGCCCGGCGTCAACACGGGATAATACCGCGCCACATA
GCAGAACTTTAAAAGTGCTCATCATTGGAAAACGTTCTTCGGGGCGAAAACTCTCAAGGATCTTACCGCT
GTTGAGATCCAGTTCGATGTAACCCACTCGTGCACCCAACTGATCTTCAGCATCTTTTACTTTCACCAGC
GTTTCTGGGTGAGCAAAAACAGGAAGGCAAAATGCCGCAAAAAAGGGAATAAGGGCGACACGGAAATGTT
GAATACTCATACTCTTCCTTTTTCAATATTATTGAAGCATTTATCAGGGTTATTGTCTCATGAGCGGATA
CATATTTGAATGTATTTAGAAAAATAAACAAATAGGGGTTCCGCGCACATTTCCCCGAAAAGTGCCACCT
GACGTCTAAGAAACCATTATTATCATGACATTAACCTATAAAAATAGGCGTATCACGAGGCCCTTTCGT
Features (pLannotate 1.2.2; 9 found; start..end, strand, type, name):
     56..2568    +  promoter       Ac5 promoter: Drosophila melanogaster actin 5C promoter
   2588..3304    +  CDS            EGFP: EGFP is a basic (constitutively fluorescent) green fluorescent protein published in 1996, derived from Aequorea victoria. It is reported to be a rapidly-maturing weak dimer with moderate acid sensitivity.
   3374..3415    +  CDS            V5 tag: epitope tag from simian virus 5
   3515..3649    -  polyA_signal   SV40 poly(A) signal: SV40 polyadenylation signal
   3672..3756    -  CDS            large T antigen (fragment): large T antigen from SV40 (simian virus 40)
   3757..4227    +  CDS            TcR (fragment): tetracycline efflux protein; tet; confers resistance to tetracycline
   4271..4859    -  rep_origin     ori: high-copy-number ColE1/pMB1/pBR322/pUC origin of replication
   5030..5890    -  CDS            AmpR: β-lactamase; bla; confers resistance to ampicillin, carbenicillin, and related antibiotics
   5891..5995    -  promoter       AmpR promoter: bla
